Addgene plasmid #100282: pCAGGS-hPhyB621-mCherry-HRasCT
Purpose: Expresses Phytochrome B (1-621 aa) fused with mCherry and Hras C-terminus in mammalian cells
Depositing lab: Kazuhiro Aoki. Depositing organization: National Institute for Basic Biology. Publication: Efficient synthesis of phycocyanobilin in mammalian cells for optogenetic control of cell signaling. Uda Y, Goto Y, Oda S, Kohchi T, Matsuda M, Aoki K. Proc Natl Acad Sci U S A. 2017 Oct 24. pii: 201707190. doi: 10.1073/pnas.1707190114. PubMed 29078307.
Backbone
  Vector backbone: pCAGGS
  Backbone manufacturer: Junichi Miyazaki (Osaka University, Japan)
  Backbone size w/o insert (bp): 4870
  Total vector size (bp): 8551
  Vector type: Mammalian Expression
Growth in bacteria
  Bacterial resistance: Ampicillin, 100 μg/mL
  Growth temperature: 37°C
  Growth strain: DH5alpha
  Copy number: High Copy
Gene/Insert
  Gene/Insert name: Phytochrome B (1-621 aa) (alt name: PhyB (1-621 aa))
  Species: A. thaliana (mustard weed)
  Mutation: Human codon optimized PhyB (1-621 aa)
  GenBank ID: NM_001335612.1
  Entrez Gene: PHYB (a.k.a. AT2G18790, HY3, MSF3.17, MSF3_17, OOP1, OUT OF PHASE 1, PHYTOCHROME B, phytochrome B)
  Promoter: CAG promoter
  Tag / fusion protein: mCherry fused with HRas C-terminus for plasma membrane localization. (C terminal on insert)
  Cloning method: Restriction Enzyme; 5′ cloning site EcoRI (not destroyed); 3′ cloning site NotI (not destroyed)
  Sequencing primers: 5′ catgttcatgccttcttctttttcc; 3′ agatgctcaaggggcttcatgatg
Terms and licenses: Academic/Nonprofit Terms; Industry Terms: Not Available to Industry
Depositor comments: Expression vector of PhyB621-mCherry-HRasCT in mammalian cells. Of note, the expression level of PIF3-mEGFP must be comparable or lower than that of PhyB. We usually co-transfect pCAGGS-PhyB621-mCherry-HRasCT and pCAGGS-PIF3-mEGFP plasmids into HeLa cells with lipofection in a 50:1 ratio. mCherry has a G229L mutation that does not affect function.
How to cite: pCAGGS-hPhyB621-mCherry-HRasCT was a gift from Kazuhiro Aoki (Addgene plasmid # 100282 ; http://n2t.net/addgene:100282 ; RRID:Addgene_100282)
