[The description below was written by a language model from this plasmid's Addgene catalogue record and pLannotate feature annotations shown in this document.]
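Description:
pCAGGS-hPhyB621-mCherry-HRasCT is a mammalian expression plasmid built on the pCAGGS backbone. It is propagated in E. coli through a high-copy ColE1/pUC-type origin and selected with ampicillin via the AmpR (β-lactamase) gene and its own promoter. The backbone also carries an SV40 origin of replication, which can support episomal amplification in cells that supply large T antigen, together with an SV40 poly(A) signal and remnants of lac regulatory sequence that have no role in the payload. The catalogue lists a total size of 8,551 bp, whereas the depositor's full sequence used for the feature table is 7,382 nt; the record does not explain this difference.

Expression is driven by the composite CAG promoter, annotated here as the CMV immediate-early enhancer, the chicken β-actin promoter and a chimeric β-actin/β-globin intron, and the transcript is terminated by the rabbit β-globin poly(A) signal. The open reading frame encodes a human codon-optimised N-terminal fragment (residues 1–621) of Arabidopsis thaliana phytochrome B, cloned between EcoRI and NotI sites. It is fused at its C-terminus to mCherry and then to a short C-terminal segment of human H-Ras, which anchors the fusion at the plasma membrane. The depositor notes a G229L change in mCherry that does not affect function.

The construct provides the membrane-tethered, red-fluorescent half of a PhyB–PIF light-inducible dimerisation system for optogenetic control of cell signalling. In the associated work this is combined with synthesis of the phycocyanobilin chromophore in mammalian cells. It is typically co-transfected with a PIF3-mEGFP partner plasmid, and the depositor stresses that PIF3 should be expressed at a level comparable to or lower than that of PhyB.
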