Features (pLannotate 1.2.2; 19 found; start..end, strand, type, name):
      9..388     +  enhancer       CMV enhancer: human cytomegalovirus immediate early enhancer
    390..665     +  promoter       chicken β-actin promoter: No description available
    666..1682    +  intron         chimeric intron: chimera between introns from chicken β-actin and rabbit β-globin
   1680..1739    +  CDS            HBB (fragment): HBB_LEPEU - Experimental evidence at protein level: Swiss-Prot protein existence level 1. Involved in oxygen transport from the lung to the various peripheral tissues. From Lepus europaeus (European hare).
   1740..3710    +  CDS            PHYB (fragment): PHYB_ARATH - Also known as HY3 From Arabidopsis thaliana (Mouse-ear cress).
   3624..4325    +  CDS            mCherry: mCherry is a basic (constitutively fluorescent) red fluorescent protein published in 2004, derived from Discosoma sp.. It is reported to be a very rapidly-maturing monomer with low acid sensitivity.
   4332..4394    +  CDS            H-Ras (fragment): human small GTPase proto-oncoprotein
   4469..4524    +  polyA_signal   β-globin poly(A) signal: rabbit β-globin polyadenylation signal (Gil and Proudfoot, 1987)
   4909..4925    -  protein_bind   lac operator: The lac repressor binds to the lac operator to inhibit transcription in E. coli. This inhibition can be relieved by adding lactose or isopropyl-β-D-thiogalactopyranoside (IPTG). lac repressor encoded by lacI
   4933..4963    -  promoter       lac promoter: promoter for the E. coli lac operon
   4978..4999    -  protein_bind   CAP binding site: CAP binding activates transcription in the presence of cAMP. E. coli catabolite activator protein
   5012..5051    -  CDS            lacI (fragment): lac repressor; lacI; The lac repressor binds to the lac operator to inhibit transcription in E. coli. This inhibition can be relieved by adding lactose or isopropyl-β-D-thiogalactopyranoside (IPTG).
   5058..5080    +  promoter       SV40 promoter (fragment): SV40 enhancer and early promoter
   5104..5239    +  rep_origin     SV40 ori: SV40 origin of replication
   5259..5393    +  polyA_signal   SV40 poly(A) signal: SV40 polyadenylation signal
   5395..5449    -  CDS            lacI (fragment): lac repressor; lacI; The lac repressor binds to the lac operator to inhibit transcription in E. coli. This inhibition can be relieved by adding lactose or isopropyl-β-D-thiogalactopyranoside (IPTG).
   5632..6220    -  rep_origin     ori: high-copy-number ColE1/pMB1/pBR322/pUC origin of replication
   6391..7251    -  CDS            AmpR: β-lactamase; bla; confers resistance to ampicillin, carbenicillin, and related antibiotics
   7252..7356    -  promoter       AmpR promoter: bla
>Addgene plasmid #100282 | pCAGGS-hPhyB621-mCherry-HRasCT | depositor full sequence | sequence record 197258 | pCAGGS-hPhyB621-mCherry-HRasCT sequence 7382 bps
GGTCGATCGACATTGATTATTGACTAGTTATTAATAGTAATCAATTACGGGGTCATTAGTTCATAGCCCA
TATATGGAGTTCCGCGTTACATAACTTACGGTAAATGGCCCGCCTGGCTGACCGCCCAACGACCCCCGCC
CATTGACGTCAATAATGACGTATGTTCCCATAGTAACGCCAATAGGGACTTTCCATTGACGTCAATGGGT
GGAGTATTTACGGTAAACTGCCCACTTGGCAGTACATCAAGTGTATCATATGCCAAGTACGCCCCCTATT
GACGTCAATGACGGTAAATGGCCCGCCTGGCATTATGCCCAGTACATGACCTTATGGGACTTTCCTACTT
GGCAGTACATCTACGTATTAGTCATCGCTATTACCATGGTCGAGGTGAGCCCCACGTTCTGCTTCACTCT
CCCCATCTCCCCCCCCTCCCCACCCCCAATTTTGTATTTATTTATTTTTTAATTATTTTGTGCAGCGATG
GGGGCGGGGGGGGGGGGGGCGCGCGCCAGGCGGGGCGGGGCGGGGGCGAGGGCGGGGCGGGGCGAGGCGG
AGAGGTGCGGCGGCAGCCAATCAGAGCGGCGCGCTCCGAAAGTTTCCTTTTATGGCGAGGCGGCGGCGGC
GGCGGCCCTATAAAAAGCGAAGCGCGCGGCGGGCGGGAGTCGCTGCGTTGCCTTCGCCCCGTGCCCCGCT
CCGCGCCGCCTCGCGCCGCCCGCCCCGGCTCTGACTGACCGCGTTACTCCCACAGGTGAGCGGGCGGGAC
GGCCCTTCTCCTCCGGGCTGTAATTAGCGCTTGGTTTAATGACGGCTCGTTTCTTTTCTGTGGCTGCGTG
AAAGCCTTAAAGGGCTCCGGGAGGGCCCTTTGTGCGGGGGGGAGCGGCTCGGGGGGTGCGTGCGTGTGTG
TGTGCGTGGGGAGCGCCGCGTGCGGCCCGCGCTGCCCGGCGGCTGTGAGCGCTGCGGGCGCGGCGCGGGG
CTTTGTGCGCTCCGCGTGTGCGCGAGGGGAGCGCGGCCGGGGGCGGTGCCCCGCGGTGCGGGGGGGCTGC
GAGGGGAACAAAGGCTGCGTGCGGGGTGTGTGCGTGGGGGGGTGAGCAGGGGGTGTGGGCGCGGCGGTCG
GGCTGTAACCCCCCCCTGCACCCCCCTCCCCGAGTTGCTGAGCACGGCCCGGCTTCGGGTGCGGGGCTCC
GTGCGGGGCGTGGCGCGGGGCTCGCCGTGCCGGGCGGGGGGTGGCGGCAGGTGGGGGTGCCGGGCGGGGC
GGGGCCGCCTCGGGCCGGGGAGGGCTCGGGGGAGGGGCGCGGCGGCCCCCGGAGCGCCGGCGGCTGTCGA
GGCGCGGCGAGCCGCAGCCATTGCCTTTTATGGTAATCGTGCGAGAGGGCGCAGGGACTTCCTTTGTCCC
AAATCTGTGCGGAGCCGAAATCTGGGAGGCGCCGCCGCACCCCCTCTAGCGGGCGCGGGGCGAAGCGGTG
CGGCGCCGGCAGGAAGGAAATGGGCGGGGAGGGCCTTCGTGCGTCGCCGCGCCGCCGTCCCCTTCTCCCT
CTCCAGCCTCGGGGCTGTCCGCGGGGGGACGGCTGCCTTCGGGGGGGACGGGGCAGGGCGGGGTTCGGCT
TCTGGCGTGTGACCGGCGGCTCTAGCTAGAGCCTCTGCTAACCATGTTCATGCCTTCTTCTTTTTCCTAC
AGCTCCTGGGCAACGTGCTGGTTATTGTGCTGTCTCATCATTTTGGCAAAGAATTCACCATGGTGTCAGG
AGTGGGAGGAAGCGGAGGCGGCAGAGGAGGCGGGAGAGGAGGCGAGGAAGAGCCAAGCTCCTCTCACACT
CCCAACAATCGGAGAGGGGGAGAGCAGGCTCAGAGTTCAGGCACTAAGTCCCTGAGGCCCCGCTCTAACA
CCGAATCCATGTCTAAAGCCATCCAGCAGTACACCGTGGATGCTAGGCTGCATGCCGTGTTTGAACAGTC
CGGGGAGTCTGGAAAGAGTTTCGACTACAGTCAGTCACTGAAAACCACAACTTATGGGAGCTCCGTGCCC
GAGCAGCAGATTACAGCTTACCTGAGCAGGATCCAGAGGGGAGGATATATTCAGCCTTTTGGATGCATGA
TCGCTGTGGATGAGTCTAGTTTCCGGATCATTGGGTACTCTGAAAATGCCAGAGAGATGCTGGGAATCAT
GCCACAGAGTGTGCCCACTCTGGAAAAGCCTGAGATTCTGGCCATGGGCACCGACGTGCGGTCTCTGTTT
ACATCAAGCTCCTCTATCCTGCTGGAGCGGGCTTTCGTGGCCAGAGAAATCACTCTGCTGAACCCAGTGT
GGATTCACAGCAAGAATACCGGCAAACCCTTTTATGCCATCCTGCATAGGATTGACGTGGGGGTGGTCAT
CGATCTGGAACCTGCTCGCACCGAGGATCCAGCCCTGAGCATTGCTGGCGCCGTGCAGTCCCAGAAGCTG
GCTGTGAGAGCCATCAGCCAGCTGCAGGCCCTGCCAGGAGGCGACATCAAGCTGCTGTGCGATACAGTGG
TGGAGTCCGTGAGGGACCTGACTGGATACGATCGCGTGATGGTGTATAAGTTCCACGAAGACGAGCATGG
CGAAGTGGTGGCCGAGAGCAAAAGGGACGATCTGGAGCCTTACATCGGCCTGCACTATCCTGCTACCGAT
ATTCCACAGGCCTCCCGCTTCCTGTTTAAGCAGAACCGGGTGAGAATGATCGTGGACTGTAATGCTACAC
CAGTGCTGGTGGTGCAGGACGATCGGCTGACCCAGAGTATGTGCCTGGTGGGATCAACACTGAGAGCCCC
CCACGGCTGTCATAGCCAGTACATGGCTAACATGGGGTCAATTGCCAGCCTGGCTATGGCCGTGATCATT
AACGGCAATGAGGACGATGGGAGCAATGTGGCCTCCGGGAGGAGTTCAATGCGCCTGTGGGGACTGGTGG
TGTGCCACCATACAAGCTCCCGGTGTATCCCATTTCCCCTGAGATATGCTTGCGAGTTTCTGATGCAGGC
CTTCGGCCTGCAGCTGAACATGGAGCTGCAGCTGGCCCTGCAGATGAGCGAAAAGCGGGTGCTGAGAACC
CAGACACTGCTGTGCGACATGCTGCTGAGGGATTCCCCAGCTGGAATCGTGACCCAGAGCCCTTCCATTA
TGGACCTGGTGAAGTGTGATGGAGCCGCTTTCCTGTACCACGGCAAATACTATCCACTGGGAGTGGCTCC
TTCCGAGGTGCAGATCAAGGATGTGGTGGAATGGCTGCTGGCTAATCATGCCGACTCTACAGGCCTGTCC
ACTGACTCTCTGGGCGATGCTGGATACCCTGGAGCCGCTGCCCTGGGAGATGCCGTGTGCGGAATGGCTG
TGGCCTATATTACAAAAAGGGACTTCCTGTTTTGGTTCCGCAGCCACACTGCTAAGGAGATCAAATGGGG
GGGAGCCAAGCACCATCCTGAAGATAAAGACGATGGCCAGCGGATGCATCCAAGATCTAGTTTTCAGGCC
TTCCTGGAGGTGGTGAAGTCTCGGAGTCAGCCATGGGAAACCGCTGAGATGGATGCCATCCACAGTCTGC
AGCTGATTCTGAGAGACTCTTTTAAGGAGAGTGGAGGTAGTGGAGGCGGCCGCATGGTGAGCAAGGGCGA
GGAGGATAACATGGCCATCATCAAGGAGTTCATGCGCTTCAAGGTGCACATGGAGGGCTCCGTGAACGGC
CACGAGTTCGAGATCGAGGGCGAGGGCGAGGGCCGCCCCTACGAGGGCACCCAGACCGCCAAGCTGAAGG
TGACCAAGGGTGGCCCCCTGCCCTTCGCCTGGGACATCCTGTCCCCTCAGTTCATGTACGGCTCCAAGGC
CTACGTGAAGCACCCCGCCGACATCCCCGACTACTTGAAGCTGTCCTTCCCCGAGGGCTTCAAGTGGGAG
CGCGTGATGAACTTCGAGGACGGCGGCGTGGTGACCGTGACCCAGGACTCCTCCCTGCAGGACGGCGAGT
TCATCTACAAGGTGAAGCTGCGCGGCACCAACTTCCCCTCCGACGGCCCCGTAATGCAGAAGAAGACCAT
GGGCTGGGAGGCCTCCTCCGAGCGGATGTACCCCGAGGACGGCGCCCTGAAGGGCGAGATCAAGCAGAGG
CTGAAGCTGAAGGACGGCGGCCACTACGACGCTGAGGTCAAGACCACCTACAAGGCCAAGAAGCCCGTGC
AGCTGCCCGGCGCCTACAACGTCAACATCAAGTTGGACATCACCTCCCACAACGAGGACTACACCATCGT
GGAACAGTACGAACGCGCCGAGGGCCGCCACTCCACTCTCGGCATGGACGAGCTGTCTAGAAAGCTGAAC
CCTCCTGATGAGAGTGGCCCCGGCTGCATGAGCTGCAAGTGTGTGCTCTCCTGACTCGACGGATCTTTTT
CCCTCTGCCAAAAATTATGGGGACATCATGAAGCCCCTTGAGCATCTGACTTCTGGCTAATAAAGGAAAT
TTATTTTCATTGCAATAGTGTGTTGGAATTTTTTGTGTCTCTCACTCGGAAGGACATATGGGAGGGCAAA
TCATTTAAAACATCAGAATGAGTATTTGGTTTAGAGTTTGGCAACATATGCCCATATGCTGGCTGCCATG
AACAAAGGTTGGCTATAAAGAGGTCATCAGTATATGAAACAGCCCCCTGCTGTCCATTCCTTATTCCATA
GAAAAGCCTTGACTTGAGGTTAGATTTTTTTTATATTTTGTTTTGTGTTATTTTTTTCTTTAACATCCCT
AAAATTTTCCTTACATGTTTTACTAGCCAGATTTTTCCTCCTCTCCTGACTACTCCCAGTCATAGCTGTC
CCTCTTCTCTTATGGAGATCCCTCGACCTGCAGCCCAAGCTTGGCGTAATCATGGTCATAGCTGTTTCCT
GTGTGAAATTGTTATCCGCTCACAATTCCACACAACATACGAGCCGGAAGCATAAAGTGTAAAGCCTGGG
GTGCCTAATGAGTGAGCTAACTCACATTAATTGCGTTGCGCTCACTGCCCGCTTTCCAGTCGGGAAACCT
GTCGTGCCAGCGGATCCGCATCTCAATTAGTCAGCAACCATAGTCCCGCCCCTAACTCCGCCCATCCCGC
CCCTAACTCCGCCCAGTTCCGCCCATTCTCCGCCCCATGGCTGACTAATTTTTTTTATTTATGCAGAGGC
CGAGGCCGCCTCGGCCTCTGAGCTATTCCAGAAGTAGTGAGGAGGCTTTTTTGGAGGCCTAGGCTTTTGC
AAAAAGCTAACTTGTTTATTGCAGCTTATAATGGTTACAAATAAAGCAATAGCATCACAAATTTCACAAA
TAAAGCATTTTTTTCACTGCATTCTAGTTGTGGTTTGTCCAAACTCATCAATGTATCTTATCATGTCTGG
ATCCGCTGCATTAATGAATCGGCCAACGCGCGGGGAGAGGCGGTTTGCGTATTGGGCGCTCTTCCGCTTC
CTCGCTCACTGACTCGCTGCGCTCGGTCGTTCGGCTGCGGCGAGCGGTATCAGCTCACTCAAAGGCGGTA
ATACGGTTATCCACAGAATCAGGGGATAACGCAGGAAAGAACATGTGAGCAAAAGGCCAGCAAAAGGCCA
GGAACCGTAAAAAGGCCGCGTTGCTGGCGTTTTTCCATAGGCTCCGCCCCCCTGACGAGCATCACAAAAA
TCGACGCTCAAGTCAGAGGTGGCGAAACCCGACAGGACTATAAAGATACCAGGCGTTTCCCCCTGGAAGC
TCCCTCGTGCGCTCTCCTGTTCCGACCCTGCCGCTTACCGGATACCTGTCCGCCTTTCTCCCTTCGGGAA
GCGTGGCGCTTTCTCATAGCTCACGCTGTAGGTATCTCAGTTCGGTGTAGGTCGTTCGCTCCAAGCTGGG
CTGTGTGCACGAACCCCCCGTTCAGCCCGACCGCTGCGCCTTATCCGGTAACTATCGTCTTGAGTCCAAC
CCGGTAAGACACGACTTATCGCCACTGGCAGCAGCCACTGGTAACAGGATTAGCAGAGCGAGGTATGTAG
GCGGTGCTACAGAGTTCTTGAAGTGGTGGCCTAACTACGGCTACACTAGAAGAACAGTATTTGGTATCTG
CGCTCTGCTGAAGCCAGTTACCTTCGGAAAAAGAGTTGGTAGCTCTTGATCCGGCAAACAAACCACCGCT
GGTAGCGGTGGTTTTTTTGTTTGCAAGCAGCAGATTACGCGCAGAAAAAAAGGATCTCAAGAAGATCCTT
TGATCTTTTCTACGGGGTCTGACGCTCAGTGGAACGAAAACTCACGTTAAGGGATTTTGGTCATGAGATT
ATCAAAAAGGATCTTCACCTAGATCCTTTTAAATTAAAAATGAAGTTTTAAATCAATCTAAAGTATATAT
GAGTAAACTTGGTCTGACAGTTACCAATGCTTAATCAGTGAGGCACCTATCTCAGCGATCTGTCTATTTC
GTTCATCCATAGTTGCCTGACTCCCCGTCGTGTAGATAACTACGATACGGGAGGGCTTACCATCTGGCCC
CAGTGCTGCAATGATACCGCGAGACCCACGCTCACCGGCTCCAGATTTATCAGCAATAAACCAGCCAGCC
GGAAGGGCCGAGCGCAGAAGTGGTCCTGCAACTTTATCCGCCTCCATCCAGTCTATTAATTGTTGCCGGG
AAGCTAGAGTAAGTAGTTCGCCAGTTAATAGTTTGCGCAACGTTGTTGCCATTGCTACAGGCATCGTGGT
GTCACGCTCGTCGTTTGGTATGGCTTCATTCAGCTCCGGTTCCCAACGATCAAGGCGAGTTACATGATCC
CCCATGTTGTGCAAAAAAGCGGTTAGCTCCTTCGGTCCTCCGATCGTTGTCAGAAGTAAGTTGGCCGCAG
TGTTATCACTCATGGTTATGGCAGCACTGCATAATTCTCTTACTGTCATGCCATCCGTAAGATGCTTTTC
TGTGACTGGTGAGTACTCAACCAAGTCATTCTGAGAATAGTGTATGCGGCGACCGAGTTGCTCTTGCCCG
GCGTCAATACGGGATAATACCGCGCCACATAGCAGAACTTTAAAAGTGCTCATCATTGGAAAACGTTCTT
CGGGGCGAAAACTCTCAAGGATCTTACCGCTGTTGAGATCCAGTTCGATGTAACCCACTCGTGCACCCAA
CTGATCTTCAGCATCTTTTACTTTCACCAGCGTTTCTGGGTGAGCAAAAACAGGAAGGCAAAATGCCGCA
AAAAAGGGAATAAGGGCGACACGGAAATGTTGAATACTCATACTCTTCCTTTTTCAATATTATTGAAGCA
TTTATCAGGGTTATTGTCTCATGAGCGGATACATATTTGAATGTATTTAGAAAAATAAACAAATAGGGGT
TCCGCGCACATTTCCCCGAAAAGTGCCACCTG
