>Addgene plasmid #100282 | pCAGGS-hPhyB621-mCherry-HRasCT | addgene partial sequence | sequence record 193838 | Addgene Partial NGS Result
GGGCCGGGGAGGGCTCGGGGGAGGGGCGCGGCGGCCCCCGGAGCGCCGGCGGCTGTCGAGGCGCGGCGAG
CCGCAGCCATTGCCTTTTATGGTAATCGTGCGAGAGGGCGCAGGGACTTCCTTTGTCCCAAATCTGTGCG
GAGCCGAAATCTGGGAGGCGCCGCCGCACCCCCTCTAGCGGGCGCGGGGCGAAGCGGTGCGGCGCCGGCA
GGAAGGAAATGGGCGGGGAGGGCCTTCGTGCGTCGCCGCGCCGCCGTCCCCTTCTCCCTCTCCAGCCTCG
GGGCTGTCCGCGGGGGGACGGCTGCCTTCGGGGGGGACGGGGCAGGGCGGGGTTCGGCTTCTGGCGTGTG
ACCGGCGGCTCTAGCTAGAGCCTCTGCTAACCATGTTCATGCCTTCTTCTTTTTCCTACAGCTCCTGGGC
AACGTGCTGGTTATTGTGCTGTCTCATCATTTTGGCAAAGAATTCACCATGGTGTCAGGAGTGGGAGGAA
GCGGAGGCGGCAGAGGAGGCGGGAGAGGAGGCGAGGAAGAGCCAAGCTCCTCTCACACTCCCAACAATCG
GAGAGGGGGAGAGCAGGCTCAGAGTTCAGGCACTAAGTCCCTGAGGCCCCGCTCTAACACCGAATCCATG
TCTAAAGCCATCCAGCAGTACACCGTGGATGCTAGGCTGCATGCCGTGTTTGAACAGTCCGGGGAGTCTG
GAAAGAGTTTCGACTACAGTCAGTCACTGAAAACCACAACTTATGGGAGCTCCGTGCCCGAGCAGCAGAT
TACAGCTTACCTGAGCAGGATCCAGAGGGGAGGATATATTCAGCCTTTTGGATGCATGATCGCTGTGGAT
GAGTCTAGTTTCCGGATCATTGGGTACTCTGAAAATGCCAGAGAGATGCTGGGAATCATGCCACAGAGTG
TGCCCACTCTGGAAAAGCCTGAGATTCTGGCCATGGGCACCGACGTGCGGTCTCTGTTTACATCAAGCTC
CTCTATCCTGCTGGAGCGGGCTTTCGTGGCCAGAGAAATCACTCTGCTGAACCCAGTGTGGATTCACAGC
AAGAATACCGGCAAACCCTTTTATGCCATCCTGCATAGGATTGACGTGGGGGTGGTCATCGATCTGGAAC
CTGCTCGCACCGAGGATCCAGCCCTGAGCATTGCTGGCGCCGTGCAGTCCCAGAAGCTGGCTGTGAGAGC
CATCAGCCAGCTGCAGGCCCTGCCAGGAGGCGACATCAAGCTGCTGTGCGATACAGTGGTGGAGTCCGTG
AGGGACCTGACTGGATACGATCGCGTGATGGTGTATAAGTTCCACGAAGACGAGCATGGCGAAGTGGTGG
CCGAGAGCAAAAGGGACGATCTGGAGCCTTACATCGGCCTGCACTATCCTGCTACCGATATTCCACAGGC
CTCCCGCTTCCTGTTTAAGCAGAACCGGGTGAGAATGATCGTGGACTGTAATGCTACACCAGTGCTGGTG
GTGCAGGACGATCGGCTGACCCAGAGTATGTGCCTGGTGGGATCAACACTGAGAGCCCCCCACGGCTGTC
ATAGCCAGTACATGGCTAACATGGGGTCAATTGCCAGCCTGGCTATGGCCGTGATCATTAACGGCAATGA
GGACGATGGGAGCAATGTGGCCTCCGGGAGGAGTTCAATGCGCCTGTGGGGACTGGTGGTGTGCCACCAT
ACAAGCTCCCGGTGTATCCCATTTCCCCTGAGATATGCTTGCGAGTTTCTGATGCAGGCCTTCGGCCTGC
AGCTGAACATGGAGCTGCAGCTGGCCCTGCAGATGAGCGAAAAGCGGGTGCTGAGAACCCAGACACTGCT
GTGCGACATGCTGCTGAGGGATTCCCCAGCTGGAATCGTGACCCAGAGCCCTTCCATTATGGACCTGGTG
AAGTGTGATGGAGCCGCTTTCCTGTACCACGGCAAATACTATCCACTGGGAGTGGCTCCTTCCGAGGTGC
AGATCAAGGATGTGGTGGAATGGCTGCTGGCTAATCATGCCGACTCTACAGGCCTGTCCACTGACTCTCT
GGGCGATGCTGGATACCCTGGAGCCGCTGCCCTGGGAGATGCCGTGTGCGGAATGGCTGTGGCCTATATT
ACAAAAAGGGACTTCCTGTTTTGGTTCCGCAGCCACACTGCTAAGGAGATCAAATGGGGGGGAGCCAAGC
ACCATCCTGAAGATAAAGACGATGGCCAGCGGATGCATCCAAGATCTAGTTTTCAGGCCTTCCTGGAGGT
GGTGAAGTCTCGGAGTCAGCCATGGGAAACCGCTGAGATGGATGCCATCCACAGTCTGCAGCTGATTCTG
AGAGACTCTTTTAAGGAGAGTGGAGGTAGTGGAGGCGGCCGCATGGTGAGCAAGGGCGAGGAGGATAACA
TGGCCATCATCAAGGAGTTCATGCGCTTCAAGGTGCACATGGAGGGCTCCGTGAACGGCCACGAGTTCGA
GATCGAGGGCGAGGGCGAGGGCCGCCCCTACGAGGGCACCCAGACCGCCAAGCTGAAGGTGACCAAGGGT
GGCCCCCTGCCCTTCGCCTGGGACATCCTGTCCCCTCAGTTCATGTACGGCTCCAAGGCCTACGTGAAGC
ACCCCGCCGACATCCCCGACTACTTGAAGCTGTCCTTCCCCGAGGGCTTCAAGTGGGAGCGCGTGATGAA
CTTCGAGGACGGCGGCGTGGTGACCGTGACCCAGGACTCCTCCCTGCAGGACGGCGAGTTCATCTACAAG
GTGAAGCTGCGCGGCACCAACTTCCCCTCCGACGGCCCCGTAATGCAGAAGAAGACCATGGGCTGGGAGG
CCTCCTCCGAGCGGATGTACCCCGAGGACGGCGCCCTGAAGGGCGAGATCAAGCAGAGGCTGAAGCTGAA
GGACGGCGGCCACTACGACGCTGAGGTCAAGACCACCTACAAGGCCAAGAAGCCCGTGCAGCTGCCCGGC
GCCTACAACGTCAACATCAAGTTGGACATCACCTCCCACAACGAGGACTACACCATCGTGGAACAGTACG
AACGCGCCGAGGGCCGCCACTCCACTCTCGGCATGGACGAGCTGTCTAGAAAGCTGAACCCTCCTGATGA
GAGTGGCCCCGGCTGCATGAGCTGCAAGTGTGTGCTCTCCTGACTCGACGGATCTTTTTCCCTCTGCCAA
AAATTATGGGGACATCATGAAGCCCCTTGAGCATCTGACTTCTGGCTAATAAAGGAAATTTATTTTCATT
GCAATAGTGTGTTGGAATTTTTTGTGTCTCTCACTCGGAAGGACATATGGGAGGGCAAATCATTTAAAAC
ATCAGAATGAGTATTTGGTTTAGAGTTTGGCAACATATGCCCATATGCTGGCTGCCATGAACAAAGGTTG
GCTATAAAGAGGTCATCAGTATATGAAACAGCCCCCTGCTGTCCATTCCTTATTCCATAGAAAAGCCTTG
ACTTGAGGTTAGATTTTTTTTATATTTTGTTTTGTGTTATTTTTTTCTTTAACATCCCTAAAATTTTCCT
TACATGTTTTACTAGCCAGATTTTTCCTCCTCTCCTGACTACTCCCAGTCATAGCTGTCCCTCTTCTCTT
ATGGAGATCCCTCGACCTGCAGCCCAAGCTTGGCGTAATCATGGTCATAGCTGTTTCCTGTGTGAAATTG
TTATCCGCTCACAATTCCACACAACATACGAGCCGGAAGCATAAAGTGTAAAGCCTGGGGTGCCTAATGA
GTGAGCTAACTCACATTAATTGCGTTGCGCTCACTGCCCGCTTTCCAGTCGGGAAACCTGTCGTGCCAGC
GGATCCGCATCTCAATTAGTCAGCAACCATAGTCCCGCCCCTAACTCCGCCCATCCCGCCCCTAACTCCG
CCCAGTTCCGCCCATTCTCCGCCCCATGGCTGACTAATTTTTTTTATTTATGCAGAGGCCGAGGCCGCCT
CGGCCTCTGAGCTATTCCAGAAGTAGTGAGGAGGCTTTTTTGGAGGCCTAGGCTTTTGCAAAAAGCTAAC
TTGTTTATTGCAGCTTATAATGGTTACAAATAAAGCAATAGCATCACAAATTTCACAAATAAAGCATTTT
TTTCACTGCATTCTAGTTGTGGTTTGTCCAAACTCATCAATGTATCTTATCATGTCTGGATCCGCTGCAT
TAATGAATCGGCCAACGCGCGGGGAGAGGCGGTTTGCGTATTGGGCGCTCTTCCGCTTCCTCGCTCACTG
ACTCGCTGCGCTCGGTCGTTCGGCTGCGGCGAGCGGTATCAGCTCACTCAAAGGCGGTAATACGGTTATC
CACAGAATCAGGGGATAACGCAGGAAAGAACATGTGAGCAAAAGGCCAGCAAAAGGCCAGGAACCGTAAA
AAGGCCGCGTTGCTGGCGTTTTTCCATAGGCTCCGCCCCCCTGACGAGCATCACAAAAATCGACGCTCAA
GTCAGAGGTGGCGAAACCCGACAGGACTATAAAGATACCAGGCGTTTCCCCCTGGAAGCTCCCTCGTGCG
CTCTCCTGTTCCGACCCTGCCGCTTACCGGATACCTGTCCGCCTTTCTCCCTTCGGGAAGCGTGGCGCTT
TCTCATAGCTCACGCTGTAGGTATCTCAGTTCGGTGTAGGTCGTTCGCTCCAAGCTGGGCTGTGTGCACG
AACCCCCCGTTCAGCCCGACCGCTGCGCCTTATCCGGTAACTATCGTCTTGAGTCCAACCCGGTAAGACA
CGACTTATCGCCACTGGCAGCAGCCACTGGTAACAGGATTAGCAGAGCGAGGTATGTAGGCGGTGCTACA
GAGTTCTTGAAGTGGTGGCCTAACTACGGCTACACTAGAAGAACAGTATTTGGTATCTGCGCTCTGCTGA
AGCCAGTTACCTTCGGAAAAAGAGTTGGTAGCTCTTGATCCGGCAAACAAACCACCGCTGGTAGCGGTGG
TTTTTTTGTTTGCAAGCAGCAGATTACGCGCAGAAAAAAAGGATCTCAAGAAGATCCTTTGATCTTTTCT
ACGGGGTCTGACGCTCAGTGGAACGAAAACTCACGTTAAGGGATTTTGGTCATGAGATTATCAAAAAGGA
TCTTCACCTAGATCCTTTTAAATTAAAAATGAAGTTTTAAATCAATCTAAAGTATATATGAGTAAACTTG
GTCTGACAGTTACCAATGCTTAATCAGTGAGGCACCTATCTCAGCGATCTGTCTATTTCGTTCATCCATA
GTTGCCTGACTCCCCGTCGTGTAGATAACTACGATACGGGAGGGCTTACCATCTGGCCCCAGTGCTGCAA
TGATACCGCGAGACCCACGCTCACCGGCTCCAGATTTATCAGCAATAAACCAGCCAGCCGGAAGGGCCGA
GCGCAGAAGTGGTCCTGCAACTTTATCCGCCTCCATCCAGTCTATTAATTGTTGCCGGGAAGCTAGAGTA
AGTAGTTCGCCAGTTAATAGTTTGCGCAACGTTGTTGCCATTGCTACAGGCATCGTGGTGTCACGCTCGT
CGTTTGGTATGGCTTCATTCAGCTCCGGTTCCCAACGATCAAGGCGAGTTACATGATCCCCCATGTTGTG
CAAAAAAGCGGTTAGCTCCTTCGGTCCTCCGATCGTTGTCAGAAGTAAGTTGGCCGCAGTGTTATCACTC
ATGGTTATGGCAGCACTGCATAATTCTCTTACTGTCATGCCATCCGTAAGATGCTTTTCTGTGACTGGTG
AGTACTCAACCAAGTCATTCTGAGAATAGTGTATGCGGCGACCGAGTTGCTCTTGCCCGGCGTCAATACG
GGATAATACCGCGCCACATAGCAGAACTTTAAAAGTGCTCATCATTGGAAAACGTTCTTCGGGGCGAAAA
CTCTCAAGGATCTTACCGCTGTTGAGATCCAGTTCGATGTAACCCACTCGTGCACCCAACTGATCTTCAG
CATCTTTTACTTTCACCAGCGTTTCTGGGTGAGCAAAAACAGGAAGGCAAAATGCCGCAAAAAAGGGAAT
AAGGGCGACACGGAAATGTTGAATACTCATACTCTTCCTTTTTCAATATTATTGAAGCATTTATCAGGGT
TATTGTCTCATGAGCGGATACATATTTGAATGTATTTAGAAAAATAAACAAATAGGGGTTCCGCGCACAT
TTCCCCGAAAAGTGCCACCTGGGTCGATCGACATTGATTATTGACTAGTTATTAATAGTAATCAATTACG
GGGTCATTAGTTCATAGCCCATATATGGAGTTCCGCGTTACATAACTTACGGTAAATGGCCCGCCTGGCT
GACCGCCCAACGACCCCCGCCCATTGACGTCAATAATGACGTATGTTCCCATAGTAACGCCAATAGGGAC
TTTCCATTGACGTCAATGGGTGGAGTATTTACGGTAAACTGCCCACTTGGCAGTACATCAAGTGTATCAT
ATGCCAAGTACGCCCCCTATTGACGTCAATGACGGTAAATGGCCCGCCTGGCATTATGCCCAGTACATGA
CCTTATGGGACTTTCCTACTTGGCAGTACATCTACGTATTAGTCATCGCTATTACCATGGTCGAGGTGAG
CCCCACGTTCTGCTTCACTCTCCCCATCTCCCCCCCCTCCCCACCCCCAATTTTGTATTTATTTATTTTT
TAATTATTTTGTGCAGCGATGG
